Addgene plasmid #243074: AiP2129 - pAAV-AiE2656m-minBG-SYFP2-WPRE3-BGHpA
Purpose: AiE2656m is an enhancer sequence designed to drive AAV-mediated transgene expression in specific population sof brain cells.
Depositing lab: Allen Institute for Brain Science & Bosiljka Tasic. Depositing organization: Allen Institute.
Backbone
  Vector backbone: pAAV2
  Vector type: AAV
Growth in bacteria
  Bacterial resistance: Ampicillin, 100 μg/mL
  Growth temperature: 37°C
  Growth strain: NEB Stable
  Copy number: High Copy
Gene/Insert
  Gene/Insert name: SYFP2
  Species: Synthetic
  Cloning method: Gibson Cloning
Terms and licenses: Academic/Nonprofit Terms; Industry Terms: Not Available to Industry
How to cite: AiP2129 - pAAV-AiE2656m-minBG-SYFP2-WPRE3-BGHpA was a gift from Allen Institute for Brain Science & Bosiljka Tasic (Addgene plasmid # 243074 ; http://n2t.net/addgene:243074 ; RRID:Addgene_243074)
