[The description below was written by a language model from this plasmid's Addgene catalogue record and pLannotate feature annotations shown in this document.]
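Description:
AiP2129 - pAAV-AiE2656m-minBG-SYFP2-WPRE3-BGHpA is an AAV transfer plasmid built on a pAAV2 backbone and intended for packaging a recombinant adeno-associated virus genome that reports enhancer activity in the brain. In bacteria it is maintained through a high-copy ColE1/pUC-type origin and selected with ampicillin via the β-lactamase gene and its native promoter. An f1 phage origin and short remnants of pBR322 bom and rop sequences are also present in the backbone. The 4,858-nt sequence record shows one fully annotated AAV2 inverted terminal repeat and, on the other side of the cassette, only short ITR fragments. Such fragmentary matches are common for these repeat-rich hairpin elements in automated annotation of sequencing results. The ITRs delimit the DNA that is replicated and packaged into capsids.

The payload between the ITRs is a single expression unit. According to the construct name, the AiE2656m enhancer sits upstream of a minimal beta-globin promoter (minBG). Neither element is picked up in the feature table, although an unannotated stretch upstream of the reporter would accommodate them. The minimal promoter has little activity of its own, so transcription depends on the enhancer, which the record says was designed to drive expression in specific brain cell populations, without naming them. The reporter is SYFP2, a fast-maturing monomeric yellow fluorescent protein derived from Aequorea victoria. It is followed by WPRE3, a shortened woodchuck hepatitis virus posttranscriptional element (annotated as two WPRE fragments) that boosts transcript expression while saving packaging space, and by the bovine growth hormone polyadenylation signal. The construct is typically used to fluorescently label and assess the cells in which the enhancer is active after AAV delivery.
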