Features (pLannotate 1.2.2; 14 found; start..end, strand, type, name):
    524..551     -  repeat_region  AAV2 ITR (fragment): inverted terminal repeat of adeno-associated virus serotype 2 inverted
    580..607     -  repeat_region  AAV2 ITR (fragment): inverted terminal repeat of adeno-associated virus serotype 2 inverted
    680..1268    -  rep_origin     ori: high-copy-number ColE1/pMB1/pBR322/pUC origin of replication
   1439..2299    -  CDS            AmpR: β-lactamase; bla; confers resistance to ampicillin, carbenicillin, and related antibiotics
   2300..2404    -  promoter       AmpR promoter: bla
   2499..2534    +  CDS            rop (fragment): Rop protein, which maintains plasmids at low copy number; rop
   2636..2685    +  misc_feature   bom (fragment): basis of mobility region from pBR322
   2686..3141    -  rep_origin     f1 ori (sequence partly withheld): f1 bacteriophage origin of replication; arrow indicates direction of (+) strand synthesis
   3160..3211    +  misc_feature   bom (fragment): basis of mobility region from pBR322
   3216..3356    -  repeat_region  AAV2 ITR: inverted terminal repeat of adeno-associated virus serotype 2 inverted
   3474..3585    -  polyA_signal   bGH poly(A) signal: bovine growth hormone polyadenylation signal
   3602..3682    -  misc_feature   WPRE (fragment): woodchuck hepatitis virus posttranscriptional regulatory element
   3688..3845    -  misc_feature   WPRE (fragment): woodchuck hepatitis virus posttranscriptional regulatory element
   3885..4601    -  CDS            SYFP2: SYFP2 is a basic (constitutively fluorescent) yellow fluorescent protein published in 2006, derived from Aequorea victoria. It is reported to be a very rapidly-maturing monomer with moderate acid sensitivity.
>Addgene plasmid #243074 | AiP2129 - pAAV-AiE2656m-minBG-SYFP2-WPRE3-BGHpA | addgene full sequence | sequence record 492120 | Addgene NGS Result
ATCAATATTTGTCCTATTCATCCTGCATAAATATTTTCTCAGACAAGTAGCTATTTACCATATTGAGTCA
ACACAGACTGCAAGAATATAAGAAGGTTGTCTGGAAGGTTCTCTTTCCCCAAGGGTCTGGTAACACAACC
AACAGGAGGATAACAGACATTGATCGAGTGCCCATCATGAGACACAATGCCAACATTTACATATATTACA
GATGTCATCCTCATAAACACCCCAGCAGAGATGCTCTTATTCACCTTACCTTAAGGTGAAAGTCCTGGGA
TTCCGAAAGGCCCAGCAATTCTCATTTTTAAATGCTTTGTTTTCCCATGTCAATGGACAAAGCATTTCTA
TCTCCTATGACTTCTCAGTGTCCTTGAGTTTCCCTCTCCCCTTGGCCTTTCTTTATCTGTAGCATAGTGC
TGGATACTCTTTTCTCTAATCCTGATGACCTCATTTAGGGTGATGGCTTTCAATACGCGTGCGGCCGCAG
GAACCCCTAGTGATGGAGTTGGCCACTCCCTCTCTGCGCGCTCGCTCGCTCACTGAGGCCGGGCGACCAA
AGGTCGCCCGACGCCCGGGCGGCCTCAGTGAGCGAGCGAGCGCGCAGCTGCCTGCAGGACATGTGAGCAA
AAGGCCAGCAAAAGGCCAGGAACCGTAAAAAGGCCGCGTTGCTGGCGTTTTTCCATAGGCTCCGCCCCCC
TGACGAGCATCACAAAAATCGACGCTCAAGTCAGAGGTGGCGAAACCCGACAGGACTATAAAGATACCAG
GCGTTTCCCCCTGGAAGCTCCCTCGTGCGCTCTCCTGTTCCGACCCTGCCGCTTACCGGATACCTGTCCG
CCTTTCTCCCTTCGGGAAGCGTGGCGCTTTCTCATAGCTCACGCTGTAGGTATCTCAGTTCGGTGTAGGT
CGTTCGCTCCAAGCTGGGCTGTGTGCACGAACCCCCCGTTCAGCCCGACCGCTGCGCCTTATCCGGTAAC
TATCGTCTTGAGTCCAACCCGGTAAGACACGACTTATCGCCACTGGCAGCAGCCACTGGTAACAGGATTA
GCAGAGCGAGGTATGTAGGCGGTGCTACAGAGTTCTTGAAGTGGTGGCCTAACTACGGCTACACTAGAAG
AACAGTATTTGGTATCTGCGCTCTGCTGAAGCCAGTTACCTTCGGAAAAAGAGTTGGTAGCTCTTGATCC
GGCAAACAAACCACCGCTGGTAGCGGTGGTTTTTTTGTTTGCAAGCAGCAGATTACGCGCAGAAAAAAAG
GATCTCAAGAAGATCCTTTGATCTTTTCTACGGGGTCTGACGCTCAGTGGAACGAAAACTCACGTTAAGG
GATTTTGGTCATGAGATTATCAAAAAGGATCTTCACCTAGATCCTTTTAAATTAAAAATGAAGTTTTAAA
TCAATCTAAAGTATATATGAGTAAACTTGGTCTGACAGTTACCAATGCTTAATCAGTGAGGCACCTATCT
CAGCGATCTGTCTATTTCGTTCATCCATAGTTGCCTGACTCCCCGTCGTGTAGATAACTACGATACGGGA
GGGCTTACCATCTGGCCCCAGTGCTGCAATGATACCGCGAGACCCACGCTCACCGGCTCCAGATTTATCA
GCAATAAACCAGCCAGCCGGAAGGGCCGAGCGCAGAAGTGGTCCTGCAACTTTATCCGCCTCCATCCAGT
CTATTAATTGTTGCCGGGAAGCTAGAGTAAGTAGTTCGCCAGTTAATAGTTTGCGCAACGTTGTTGCCAT
TGCTACAGGCATCGTGGTGTCACGCTCGTCGTTTGGTATGGCTTCATTCAGCTCCGGTTCCCAACGATCA
AGGCGAGTTACATGATCCCCCATGTTGTGCAAAAAAGCGGTTAGCTCCTTCGGTCCTCCGATCGTTGTCA
GAAGTAAGTTGGCCGCAGTGTTATCACTCATGGTTATGGCAGCACTGCATAATTCTCTTACTGTCATGCC
ATCCGTAAGATGCTTTTCTGTGACTGGTGAGTACTCAACCAAGTCATTCTGAGAATAGTGTATGCGGCGA
CCGAGTTGCTCTTGCCCGGCGTCAATACGGGATAATACCGCGCCACATAGCAGAACTTTAAAAGTGCTCA
TCATTGGAAAACGTTCTTCGGGGCGAAAACTCTCAAGGATCTTACCGCTGTTGAGATCCAGTTCGATGTA
ACCCACTCGTGCACCCAACTGATCTTCAGCATCTTTTACTTTCACCAGCGTTTCTGGGTGAGCAAAAACA
GGAAGGCAAAATGCCGCAAAAAAGGGAATAAGGGCGACACGGAAATGTTGAATACTCATACTCTTCCTTT
TTCAATATTATTGAAGCATTTATCAGGGTTATTGTCTCATGAGCGGATACATATTTGAATGTATTTAGAA
AAATAAACAAATAGGGGTTCCGCGCACATTTCCCCGAAAAGTGCCACCTGACGTCTAAGAAACCATTATT
ATCATGACATTAACCTATAAAAATAGGCGTATCACGAGGCCCTTTCGTCTCGCGCGTTTCGGTGATGACG
GTGAAAACCTCTGACACATGCAGCTCCCGGAGACGGTCACAGCTTGTCTGTAAGCGGATGCCGGGAGCAG
ACAAGCCCGTCAGGGCGCGTCAGCGGGTGTTGGCGGGTGTCGGGGCTGGCTTAACTATGCGGCATCAGAG
CAGATTGTACTGAGAGTGCACCATAAAATTGTAAACGTTAATATTTTGTTAAAATTCGCGTTAAATTTTT
GTTAAATCAGCTCATTTTTTAACCAATAGACCGAAATCGGCAAAATCCCTTATAAATCAAAAGAATAGCC
CGAGATAGAGT
[37 nt withheld, positions 2812-2848]
AAAGAACGTGGACTCCAACGTCAAAGG
[141 nt withheld, positions 2876-3016]
G
[46 nt withheld, positions 3018-3063]
A
[95 nt withheld, positions 3065-3159]
TATGCGGTGTGAAATACCGCACAGATGCGTAAGGAGAAAATACCGCATCAGGCGCCCCTGCAGGCAGCTG
CGCGCTCGCTCGCTCACTGAGGCCGCCCGGGCAAAGCCCGGGCGTCGGGCGACCTTTGGTCGCCCGGCCT
CAGTGAGCGAGCGAGCGCGCAGAGAGGGAGTGGCCAACTCCATCACTAGGGGTTCCTGCGGCCGCTCGGT
CCGCACGTGAGATCTCATGCCTGCTATTGTCTTCCCAATCCTCCCCCTTGCTGTCCTGCCCCACCCCACC
CCCCAGAATAGAATGACACCTACTCAGACAATGCGATGCAATTTCCTCATTTTATTAGGAAAGGACAGTG
GGAGTGGCACCTTCCAGGGTCAAGGAAGGCACGGGGGAGGGGCAAACAACAGATGGCTGGCAACTAGAAG
GCACAGTCGAAGATCTCTCGAGCCACGGAATTGTCAGTGCCCAACAGCCGAGCCCCTGTCCAGCAGCGGG
CAAGGCAGGCGGCGATGAGTTCCGCCGTGGCAAGAACTAACCAGGATTTATACAAGGAGGAGAAAATGAA
AGCCATACGGGAAGCAATAGCATGATACAAAGGCATTAAAGCAGCGTATCCACATAGCGTAAAAGGAGCA
ACATAGTTAAGAATACCAGTCAATCTTTCACAAATTTTGTAATCCAGAGGTTGATTATGATATCGAATTC
GCGGCCGCGGCGCGCCGTCGACTTACTTGTACAGCTCGTCCATGCCGAGAGTGATCCCGGCGGCGGTCAC
GAACTCCAGCAGGACCATGTGATCGCGCTTCTCGTTGGGGTCTTTGCTCAGCTTGGACTGGTAGCTCAGG
TAGTGGTTGTCGGGCAGCAGCACGGGGCCGTCGCCGATGGGGGTGTTCTGCTGGTAGTGGTCGGCGAGCT
GCACGCCGCCGTCCTCGATGTTGTGGCGGATCTTGAAGTTGGCCTTGATGCCGTTCTTCTGCTTGTCGGC
GGTGATATAGACGTTGTGGCTGTTGTAGTTGTACTCCAGCTTGTGCCCCAGGATGTTGCCGTCCTCCTTG
AAGTCGATGCCCTTCAGCTCGATGCGGTTCACCAGGGTGTCGCCCTCGAACTTCACCTCGGCGCGGGTCT
TGTAGTTGCCGTCGTCCTTGAAGAAGATGGTGCGCTCCTGGACGTAGCCTTCGGGCATGGCGGACTTGAA
GAAGTCGTGCTGCTTCATGTGGTCGGGGTAGCGGGCGAAGCACTGCACGCCGTAGCCCAGGGTGGTCACG
AGGGTGGGCCAGGGCACGGGCAGCTTGCCGGTGGTGCAGATCAGCTTCAGGGTCAGCTTGCCGTAGGTGG
CATCGCCCTCGCCCTCGCCGGACACGCTGAACTTGTGGCCGTTTACGTCGCCGTCCAGCTCGACCAGGAT
GGGCACCACCCCGGTGAACAGCTCCTCGCCCTTGCTCACCATGGTGGCGACCGGTAGCGCTAGCTTCGAA
AGATCTGGATCCCAGAAGCAAATGTAAGCAATAGATGGCTCTGCCCTGACTTTTATGCCCAGCCCGAGCT
CCGCCGGCGAGTCCTTTATTCATTTGTTCACAGCACAAGTGTTAACACATTAATTACTAAGACAGGGTTG
AGAGAGTGAGTAGCACAGTTACTGTTTCTAAAATTCATGTGCGGAGTCTCCCTTGTCCTTGAGTTATATG
GATGCCAGGGTAGAACAAA
